>Addgene plasmid #204758 | pCPH2A.Z-GS3 | addgene full sequence | sequence record 407644 | Addgene NGS Result
CTAGAGGTACCCGTTACATAACTTACGGTAAATGGCCCGCCTGGCTGACCGCCCAACGACCCCCGCCCAT
TGACGTCAATAGTAACGCCAATAGGGACTTTCCATTGACGTCAATGGGTGGAGTATTTACGGTAAACTGC
CCACTTGGCAGTACATCAAGTGTATCATATGCCAAGTACGCCCCCTATTGACGTCAATGACGGTAAATGG
CCCGCCTGGCATTGTGCCCAGTACATGACCTTATGGGACTTTCCTACTTGGCAGTACATCTACGTATTAG
TCATCGCTATTACCATGGTCGAGGTGAGCCCCACGTTCTGCTTCACTCTCCCCATCTCCCCCCCCTCCCC
ACCCCCAATTTTGTATTTATTTATTTTTTAATTATTTTGTGCAGCGATGGGGGCGGGGGGGGGGGGGGGG
CGCGCGCCAGGCGGGGCGGGGCGGGGCGAGGGGCGGGGCGGGGCGAGGCGGAGAGGTGCGGCGGCAGCCA
ATCAGAGCGGCGCGCTCCGAAAGTTTCCTTTTATGGCGAGGCGGCGGCGGCGGCGGCCCTATAAAAAGCG
AAGCGCGCGGCGGGCGGGAGTCGCTGCGCGCTGCCTTCGCCCCGTGCCCCGCTCCGCCGCCGCCTCGCGC
CGCCCGCCCCGGCTCTGACTGACCGCGTTACTCCCACAGGTGAGCGGGCGGGACGGCCCTTCTCCTCCGG
GCTGTAATTAGCTGAGCAAGAGGTAAGGGTTTAAGGGATGGTTGGTTGGTGGGGTATTAATGTTTAATTA
CCTGGAGCACCTGCCTGAAATCACTTTTTTTCAGGTTGGACCGGTGCCACCATGGACTATAAGGACCACG
ACGGAGACTACAAGGATCATGATATTGATTACAAAGACGATGACGATAAGATGGCCCCAAAGAAGAAGCG
GAAGGTCGGGATCCACGGAGTCCCTGCAGCCGCTGGCGGTAAGGCTGGAAAGGACTCCGGAAAGGCCAAG
ACAAAGGCGGTTTCCCGCTCGCAGAGAGCCGGCTTGCAGTTCCCAGTGGGCCGTATTCATCGACACCTAA
AATCTAGGACGACCAGTCATGGACGTGTGGGCGCGACTGCCGCTGTGTACAGCGCAGCCATCCTGGAGTA
CCTCACCGCAGAGGTACTTGAACTGGCAGGAAATGCATCAAAAGACTTAAAGGTAAAGCGTATTACCCCT
CGTCACTTGCAACTTGCTATTCGTGGAGATGAAGAATTGGATTCTCTCATCAAGGCTACAATTGCTGGTG
GTGGTGTCATTCCACACATCCACAAATCTCTGATTGGGAAGAAAGGACAACAGAAAACTGTCGGTGGCGG
TGGATCCGGTGGCGGTGGAAGTGGTGGCGGTGGATCTGACAAGAAGTACAGCATCGGCCTGGACATCGGC
ACCAACTCTGTGGGCTGGGCCGTGATCACCGACGAGTACAAGGTGCCCAGCAAGAAATTCAAGGTGCTGG
GCAACACCGACCGGCACAGCATCAAGAAGAACCTGATCGGAGCCCTGCTGTTCGACAGCGGCGAAACAGC
CGAGGCCACCCGGCTGAAGAGAACCGCCAGAAGAAGATACACCAGACGGAAGAACCGGATCTGCTATCTG
CAAGAGATCTTCAGCAACGAGATGGCCAAGGTGGACGACAGCTTCTTCCACAGACTGGAAGAGTCCTTCC
TGGTGGAAGAGGATAAGAAGCACGAGCGGCACCCCATCTTCGGCAACATCGTGGACGAGGTGGCCTACCA
CGAGAAGTACCCCACCATCTACCACCTGAGAAAGAAACTGGTGGACAGCACCGACAAGGCCGACCTGCGG
CTGATCTATCTGGCCCTGGCCCACATGATCAAGTTCCGGGGCCACTTCCTGATCGAGGGCGACCTGAACC
CCGACAACAGCGACGTGGACAAGCTGTTCATCCAGCTGGTGCAGACCTACAACCAGCTGTTCGAGGAAAA
CCCCATCAACGCCAGCGGCGTGGACGCCAAGGCCATCCTGTCTGCCAGACTGAGCAAGAGCAGACGGCTG
GAAAATCTGATCGCCCAGCTGCCCGGCGAGAAGAAGAATGGCCTGTTCGGAAACCTGATTGCCCTGAGCC
TGGGCCTGACCCCCAACTTCAAGAGCAACTTCGACCTGGCCGAGGATGCCAAACTGCAGCTGAGCAAGGA
CACCTACGACGACGACCTGGACAACCTGCTGGCCCAGATCGGCGACCAGTACGCCGACCTGTTTCTGGCC
GCCAAGAACCTGTCCGACGCCATCCTGCTGAGCGACATCCTGAGAGTGAACACCGAGATCACCAAGGCCC
CCCTGAGCGCCTCTATGATCAAGAGATACGACGAGCACCACCAGGACCTGACCCTGCTGAAAGCTCTCGT
GCGGCAGCAGCTGCCTGAGAAGTACAAAGAGATTTTCTTCGACCAGAGCAAGAACGGCTACGCCGGCTAC
ATTGACGGCGGAGCCAGCCAGGAAGAGTTCTACAAGTTCATCAAGCCCATCCTGGAAAAGATGGACGGCA
CCGAGGAACTGCTCGTGAAGCTGAACAGAGAGGACCTGCTGCGGAAGCAGCGGACCTTCGACAACGGCAG
CATCCCCCACCAGATCCACCTGGGAGAGCTGCACGCCATTCTGCGGCGGCAGGAAGATTTTTACCCATTC
CTGAAGGACAACCGGGAAAAGATCGAGAAGATCCTGACCTTCCGCATCCCCTACTACGTGGGCCCTCTGG
CCAGGGGAAACAGCAGATTCGCCTGGATGACCAGAAAGAGCGAGGAAACCATCACCCCCTGGAACTTCGA
GGAAGTGGTGGACAAGGGCGCTTCCGCCCAGAGCTTCATCGAGCGGATGACCAACTTCGATAAGAACCTG
CCCAACGAGAAGGTGCTGCCCAAGCACAGCCTGCTGTACGAGTACTTCACCGTGTATAACGAGCTGACCA
AAGTGAAATACGTGACCGAGGGAATGAGAAAGCCCGCCTTCCTGAGCGGCGAGCAGAAAAAGGCCATCGT
GGACCTGCTGTTCAAGACCAACCGGAAAGTGACCGTGAAGCAGCTGAAAGAGGACTACTTCAAGAAAATC
GAGTGCTTCGACTCCGTGGAAATCTCCGGCGTGGAAGATCGGTTCAACGCCTCCCTGGGCACATACCACG
ATCTGCTGAAAATTATCAAGGACAAGGACTTCCTGGACAATGAGGAAAACGAGGACATTCTGGAAGATAT
CGTGCTGACCCTGACACTGTTTGAGGACAGAGAGATGATCGAGGAACGGCTGAAAACCTATGCCCACCTG
TTCGACGACAAAGTGATGAAGCAGCTGAAGCGGCGGAGATACACCGGCTGGGGCAGGCTGAGCCGGAAGC
TGATCAACGGCATCCGGGACAAGCAGTCCGGCAAGACAATCCTGGATTTCCTGAAGTCCGACGGCTTCGC
CAACAGAAACTTCATGCAGCTGATCCACGACGACAGCCTGACCTTTAAAGAGGACATCCAGAAAGCCCAG
GTGTCCGGCCAGGGCGATAGCCTGCACGAGCACATTGCCAATCTGGCCGGCAGCCCCGCCATTAAGAAGG
GCATCCTGCAGACAGTGAAGGTGGTGGACGAGCTCGTGAAAGTGATGGGCCGGCACAAGCCCGAGAACAT
CGTGATCGAAATGGCCAGAGAGAACCAGACCACCCAGAAGGGACAGAAGAACAGCCGCGAGAGAATGAAG
CGGATCGAAGAGGGCATCAAAGAGCTGGGCAGCCAGATCCTGAAAGAACACCCCGTGGAAAACACCCAGC
TGCAGAACGAGAAGCTGTACCTGTACTACCTGCAGAATGGGCGGGATATGTACGTGGACCAGGAACTGGA
CATCAACCGGCTGTCCGACTACGATGTGGACCATATCGTGCCTCAGAGCTTTCTGAAGGACGACTCCATC
GACAACAAGGTGCTGACCAGAAGCGACAAGAACCGGGGCAAGAGCGACAACGTGCCCTCCGAAGAGGTCG
TGAAGAAGATGAAGAACTACTGGCGGCAGCTGCTGAACGCCAAGCTGATTACCCAGAGAAAGTTCGACAA
TCTGACCAAGGCCGAGAGAGGCGGCCTGAGCGAACTGGATAAGGCCGGCTTCATCAAGAGACAGCTGGTG
GAAACCCGGCAGATCACAAAGCACGTGGCACAGATCCTGGACTCCCGGATGAACACTAAGTACGACGAGA
ATGACAAGCTGATCCGGGAAGTGAAAGTGATCACCCTGAAGTCCAAGCTGGTGTCCGATTTCCGGAAGGA
TTTCCAGTTTTACAAAGTGCGCGAGATCAACAACTACCACCACGCCCACGACGCCTACCTGAACGCCGTC
GTGGGAACCGCCCTGATCAAAAAGTACCCTAAGCTGGAAAGCGAGTTCGTGTACGGCGACTACAAGGTGT
ACGACGTGCGGAAGATGATCGCCAAGAGCGAGCAGGAAATCGGCAAGGCTACCGCCAAGTACTTCTTCTA
CAGCAACATCATGAACTTTTTCAAGACCGAGATTACCCTGGCCAACGGCGAGATCCGGAAGCGGCCTCTG
ATCGAGACAAACGGCGAAACCGGGGAGATCGTGTGGGATAAGGGCCGGGATTTTGCCACCGTGCGGAAAG
TGCTGAGCATGCCCCAAGTGAATATCGTGAAAAAGACCGAGGTGCAGACAGGCGGCTTCAGCAAAGAGTC
TATCCTGCCCAAGAGGAACAGCGATAAGCTGATCGCCAGAAAGAAGGACTGGGACCCTAAGAAGTACGGC
GGCTTCGACAGCCCCACCGTGGCCTATTCTGTGCTGGTGGTGGCCAAAGTGGAAAAGGGCAAGTCCAAGA
AACTGAAGAGTGTGAAAGAGCTGCTGGGGATCACCATCATGGAAAGAAGCAGCTTCGAGAAGAATCCCAT
CGACTTTCTGGAAGCCAAGGGCTACAAAGAAGTGAAAAAGGACCTGATCATCAAGCTGCCTAAGTACTCC
CTGTTCGAGCTGGAAAACGGCCGGAAGAGAATGCTGGCCTCTGCCGGCGAACTGCAGAAGGGAAACGAAC
TGGCCCTGCCCTCCAAATATGTGAACTTCCTGTACCTGGCCAGCCACTATGAGAAGCTGAAGGGCTCCCC
CGAGGATAATGAGCAGAAACAGCTGTTTGTGGAACAGCACAAGCACTACCTGGACGAGATCATCGAGCAG
ATCAGCGAGTTCTCCAAGAGAGTGATCCTGGCCGACGCTAATCTGGACAAAGTGCTGTCCGCCTACAACA
AGCACCGGGATAAGCCCATCAGAGAGCAGGCCGAGAATATCATCCACCTGTTTACCCTGACCAATCTGGG
AGCCCCTGCCGCCTTCAAGTACTTTGACACCACCATCGACCGGAAGAGGTACACCAGCACCAAAGAGGTG
CTGGACGCCACCCTGATCCACCAGAGCATCACCGGCCTGTACGAGACACGGATCGACCTGTCTCAGCTGG
GAGGCGACAAAAGGCCGGCGGCCACGAAAAAGGCCGGCCAGGCAAAAAAGAAAAAGGAATTCGGCAGTGG
AGAGGGCAGAGGAAGTCTGCTAACATGCGGTGACGTCGAGGAGAATCCTGGCCCAATGACCGAGTACAAG
CCCACGGTGCGCCTCGCCACCCGCGACGACGTCCCCAGGGCCGTACGCACCCTCGCCGCCGCGTTCGCCG
ACTACCCCGCCACGCGCCACACCGTCGATCCGGACCGCCACATCGAGCGGGTCACCGAGCTGCAAGAACT
CTTCCTCACGCGCGTCGGGCTCGACATCGGCAAGGTGTGGGTCGCGGACGACGGCGCCGCGGTGGCGGTC
TGGACCACGCCGGAGAGCGTCGAAGCGGGGGCGGTGTTCGCCGAGATCGGCCCGCGCATGGCCGAGTTGA
GCGGTTCCCGGCTGGCCGCGCAGCAACAGATGGAAGGCCTCCTGGCGCCGCACCGGCCCAAGGAGCCCGC
GTGGTTCCTGGCCACCGTCGGAGTCTCGCCCGACCACCAGGGCAAGGGTCTGGGCAGCGCCGTCGTGCTC
CCCGGAGTGGAGGCGGCCGAGCGCGCCGGGGTGCCCGCCTTCCTGGAGACCTCCGCGCCCCGCAACCTCC
CCTTCTACGAGCGGCTCGGCTTCACCGTCACCGCCGACGTCGAGGTGCCCGAAGGACCGCGCACCTGGTG
CATGACCCGCAAGCCCGGTGCCTGAGAATTCTAACTAGAGCTCGCTGATCAGCCTCGACTGTGCCTTCTA
GTTGCCAGCCATCTGTTGTTTGCCCCTCCCCCGTGCCTTCCTTGACCCTGGAAGGTGCCACTCCCACTGT
CCTTTCCTAATAAAATGAGGAAATTGCATCGCATTGTCTGAGTAGGTGTCATTCTATTCTGGGGGGTGGG
GTGGGGCAGGACAGCAAGGGGGAGGATTGGGAAGAGAATAGCAGGCATGCTGGGGAGCGGCCGCAGGAAC
CCCTAGTGATGGAGTTGGCCACTCCCTCTCTGCGCGCTCGCTCGCTCACTGAGGCCGGGCGACCAAAGGT
CGCCCGACGCCCGGGCTTTGCCCGGGCGGCCTCAGTGAGCGAGCGAGCGCGCAGCTGCCTGCAGGGGCGC
CTGATGCGGTATTTTCTCCTTACGCATCTGTGCGGTATTTCACACCGCATA
[95 nt withheld, positions 6632-6726]
T
[46 nt withheld, positions 6728-6773]
C
[141 nt withheld, positions 6775-6915]
CCTTTGACGTTGGAGTCCACGTTCTTT
[37 nt withheld, positions 6943-6979]
ACTCTATCTCGGGCTATTCTTTTGATTTATAAGGGATTTTGCCGATTTCGGTCTATTGGTTAAAAAATGA
GCTGATTTAACAAAAATTTAACGCGAATTTTAACAAAATATTAACGTTTACAATTTTATGGTGCACTCTC
AGTACAATCTGCTCTGATGCCGCATAGTTAAGCCAGCCCCGACACCCGCCAACACCCGCTGACGCGCCCT
GACGGGCTTGTCTGCTCCCGGCATCCGCTTACAGACAAGCTGTGACCGTCTCCGGGAGCTGCATGTGTCA
GAGGTTTTCACCGTCATCACCGAAACGCGCGAGACGAAAGGGCCTCGTGATACGCCTATTTTTATAGGTT
AATGTCATGATAATAATGGTTTCTTAGACGTCAGGTGGCACTTTTCGGGGAAATGTGCGCGGAACCCCTA
TTTGTTTATTTTTCTAAATACATTCAAATATGTATCCGCTCATGAGACAATAACCCTGATAAATGCTTCA
ATAATATTGAAAAAGGAAGAGTATGAGTATTCAACATTTCCGTGTCGCCCTTATTCCCTTTTTTGCGGCA
TTTTGCCTTCCTGTTTTTGCTCACCCAGAAACGCTGGTGAAAGTAAAAGATGCTGAAGATCAGTTGGGTG
CACGAGTGGGTTACATCGAACTGGATCTCAACAGCGGTAAGATCCTTGAGAGTTTTCGCCCCGAAGAACG
TTTTCCAATGATGAGCACTTTTAAAGTTCTGCTATGTGGCGCGGTATTATCCCGTATTGACGCCGGGCAA
GAGCAACTCGGTCGCCGCATACACTATTCTCAGAATGACTTGGTTGAGTACTCACCAGTCACAGAAAAGC
ATCTTACGGATGGCATGACAGTAAGAGAATTATGCAGTGCTGCCATAACCATGAGTGATAACACTGCGGC
CAACTTACTTCTGACAACGATCGGAGGACCGAAGGAGCTAACCGCTTTTTTGCACAACATGGGGGATCAT
GTAACTCGCCTTGATCGTTGGGAACCGGAGCTGAATGAAGCCATACCAAACGACGAGCGTGACACCACGA
TGCCTGTAGCAATGGCAACAACGTTGCGCAAACTATTAACTGGCGAACTACTTACTCTAGCTTCCCGGCA
ACAATTAATAGACTGGATGGAGGCGGATAAAGTTGCAGGACCACTTCTGCGCTCGGCCCTTCCGGCTGGC
TGGTTTATTGCTGATAAATCTGGAGCCGGTGAGCGTGGAAGCCGCGGTATCATTGCAGCACTGGGGCCAG
ATGGTAAGCCCTCCCGTATCGTAGTTATCTACACGACGGGGAGTCAGGCAACTATGGATGAACGAAATAG
ACAGATCGCTGAGATAGGTGCCTCACTGATTAAGCATTGGTAACTGTCAGACCAAGTTTACTCATATATA
CTTTAGATTGATTTAAAACTTCATTTTTAATTTAAAAGGATCTAGGTGAAGATCCTTTTTGATAATCTCA
TGACCAAAATCCCTTAACGTGAGTTTTCGTTCCACTGAGCGTCAGACCCCGTAGAAAAGATCAAAGGATC
TTCTTGAGATCCTTTTTTTCTGCGCGTAATCTGCTGCTTGCAAACAAAAAAACCACCGCTACCAGCGGTG
GTTTGTTTGCCGGATCAAGAGCTACCAACTCTTTTTCCGAAGGTAACTGGCTTCAGCAGAGCGCAGATAC
CAAATACTGTTCTTCTAGTGTAGCCGTAGTTAGGCCACCACTTCAAGAACTCTGTAGCACCGCCTACATA
CCTCGCTCTGCTAATCCTGTTACCAGTGGCTGCTGCCAGTGGCGATAAGTCGTGTCTTACCGGGTTGGAC
TCAAGACGATAGTTACCGGATAAGGCGCAGCGGTCGGGCTGAACGGGGGGTTCGTGCACACAGCCCAGCT
TGGAGCGAACGACCTACACCGAACTGAGATACCTACAGCGTGAGCTATGAGAAAGCGCCACGCTTCCCGA
AGGGAGAAAGGCGGACAGGTATCCGGTAAGCGGCAGGGTCGGAACAGGAGAGCGCACGAGGGAGCTTCCA
GGGGGAAACGCCTGGTATCTTTATAGTCCTGTCGGGTTTCGCCACCTCTGACTTGAGCGTCGATTTTTGT
GATGCTCGTCAGGGGGGCGGAGCCTATGGAAAAACGCCAGCAACGCGGCCTTTTTACGGTTCCTGGCCTT
TTGCTGGCCTTTTGCTCACATG
Features (pLannotate 1.2.2; 17 found; start..end, strand, type, name):
     12..297     +  enhancer       CMV enhancer: human cytomegalovirus immediate early enhancer; contains an 18-bp deletion relative to the standard CMV enhancer
    299..576     +  promoter       chicken β-actin promoter: No description available
    577..804     +  intron         hybrid intron: hybrid between chicken β-actin (CBA) and minute virus of mice (MMV) introns (Gray et al., 2011)
    942..1322    +  CDS            H2AZ1: H2AZ_BOVIN - Also known as H2AZ. Experimental evidence at protein level: Swiss-Prot protein existence level 1. Variant histone H2A which replaces conventional H2A in a subset of nucleosomes. Nucleosomes wrap and compact DNA into chromatin, limiting DNA accessibility to the cellular machineries which require DNA as a template. Histones thereby play a central role in transcription regulation, DNA repair, DNA replication and chromosomal stability. DNA accessibility is regulated via a complex set of post- translational modifications of histones, also called histone code, and nucleosome remodeling.
   1368..2969    +  CDS            Cas9(N): N-terminal portion of Streptococcus pyogenes Cas9 (Zetsche et al., 2015)
   2970..5468    +  CDS            Cas9(C): C-terminal portion of Streptococcus pyogenes Cas9 (Zetsche et al., 2015)
   5469..5516    +  CDS            nucleoplasmin NLS: bipartite nuclear localization signal from nucleoplasmin
   5586..6185    +  CDS            PuroR (fragment): puromycin N-acetyltransferase; pac from Streptomyces; confers resistance to puromycin
   6219..6330    +  polyA_signal   bGH poly(A) signal: bovine growth hormone polyadenylation signal
   6435..6575    +  repeat_region  AAV2 ITR: inverted terminal repeat of adeno-associated virus serotype 2 inverted
   6580..6631    -  misc_feature   bom (fragment): basis of mobility region from pBR322
   6650..7105    +  rep_origin     f1 ori (sequence partly withheld): f1 bacteriophage origin of replication; arrow indicates direction of (+) strand synthesis
   7106..7155    -  misc_feature   bom (fragment): basis of mobility region from pBR322
   7257..7292    -  CDS            rop (fragment): Rop protein, which maintains plasmids at low copy number; rop
   7387..7491    +  promoter       AmpR promoter: bla
   7492..8352    +  CDS            AmpR: β-lactamase; bla; confers resistance to ampicillin, carbenicillin, and related antibiotics
   8523..9111    +  rep_origin     ori: high-copy-number ColE1/pMB1/pBR322/pUC origin of replication
