[The description below was written by a language model from this plasmid's Addgene catalogue record and pLannotate feature annotations shown in this document.]
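Description:
pCPH2A.Z-GS3 is a mammalian expression plasmid built on the pSpCas9(BB)-2A-Puro (PX459) V2.0 backbone and designed to express Streptococcus pyogenes Cas9 together with the human histone variant H2A.Z (H2AZ1, also called H2AFZ), which was inserted by Gibson cloning. It is propagated in E. coli as a high-copy plasmid through its ColE1/pUC-type origin and selected with ampicillin via the β-lactamase gene. An f1 phage origin and a single annotated AAV2 ITR are also present as backbone remnants.

The expression cassette is driven by a CBh-type hybrid promoter, made up of a CMV enhancer, the chicken β-actin promoter and a hybrid CBA/MVM intron. Downstream, the H2AZ1 coding sequence lies immediately upstream of the full Cas9 open reading frame (annotated in two contiguous halves), with only a short gap between them. That layout, the "GS3" in the name and the associated publication on fusing histone variants to Cas9 all suggest an N-terminal H2A.Z–Cas9 fusion joined by a flexible linker, although the linker itself is not annotated. Cas9 is followed by a nucleoplasmin bipartite nuclear localization signal and then a puromycin N-acetyltransferase gene. In the parent backbone this marker is linked to Cas9 through a 2A peptide, allowing puromycin selection of transfected cells. The transcript ends at a bovine growth hormone polyadenylation signal.

The feature table lists no U6 promoter or guide RNA scaffold, so the record does not show whether the parent vector's sgRNA cassette is retained. According to the publication title, the construct was used to test whether tethering histone variants to Cas9 suppresses non-homologous end joining during genome editing.
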