Addgene plasmid #204758: pCPH2A.Z-GS3
Purpose: Expression of Cas9 and human H2A.Z
Depositing lab: Yuichiro Miyaoka. Depositing organization: Tokyo Metropolitan Institute of Medical Science. Publication: Fusion of histone variants to Cas9 suppresses non-homologous end joining. Kato-Inui T, Takahashi G, Ono T, Miyaoka Y. PLoS One. 2024 May 13;19(5):e0288578. doi: 10.1371/journal.pone.0288578. eCollection 2024. PubMed 38739603.
Backbone
  Vector backbone: pSpCas9(BB)-2A-Puro(PX459)V2.0(#62988)
  Vector type: Mammalian Expression
Growth in bacteria
  Bacterial resistance: Ampicillin, 100 μg/mL
  Growth temperature: 37°C
  Growth strain: DH5alpha
  Copy number: High Copy
Gene/Insert
  Gene/Insert name: H2AZ1 (alt name: H2AFZ)
  Species: H. sapiens (human)
  Entrez Gene: H2AZ1 (a.k.a. H2A.Z-1, H2A.z, H2A/z, H2AFZ, H2AZ)
  Cloning method: Gibson Cloning
Terms and licenses: Academic/Nonprofit Terms; Industry Terms: Not Available to Industry
How to cite: pCPH2A.Z-GS3 was a gift from Yuichiro Miyaoka (Addgene plasmid # 204758 ; http://n2t.net/addgene:204758 ; RRID:Addgene_204758)
